>Addgene plasmid #18240 | T4 Lysozyme Y18H T26Q WT* | addgene partial sequence | sequence record 24027 | 3primeUP
NGGAAAAGCCCGCTCATTAGGCGGGCTCAGATCTGCTCATGTTTGACAGCTTATCATCGATAAGCTTCGG
CAATAAATTCTTGATATGTTTTCATATGTTTCCTTTAAATATTTTAATTAGTAATTGTCTATTCAAGTAA
TTGTGAATATACTATCACAATTCCAAGAGAAAGTAAACAGCTTTATAGATTTTTATACGCGTCCCAAGTG
CCAGTTCTAAACGTTGTAATGACTCGTTTTGCGCGATTAGGTGTTTGATTATACCATCTACTTTTAGCTA
AGTTAACTGCTGCTTCATCCCAGCGTTTTTGTTGAAGCATACGTAAAGAGTTAGTAAATCCTGCCACACC
GGTTTCTCCCATTTGGAAAACCATATTAATCAATGCAGCGCGACGAACCGCATCAAGAGAATCATAAACC
GGTTTTAATTTAGCATTTCTCAGAATTCCGCGAACAGCAGCATCAACATCCTGATTAAAGAGTTTTTCAG
CCTCATCTTTTGTAATTACACCATTAGTATTACGCCCAATAGCTTTATCTAATTCAGATTTAGCAGCATT
AAGTGATGGACTTTTTGTAAGCAAATGACCGATGCCAATCTGGTAATAGCCTTCTGTGTCTTTATGGATT
TTAAGTCTAAGACCTTCATCTATACGTAACATTTCAAATATATTCATAATACCTCCTAAGCATCGATGGA
TCCTGTTTCCTGTGTGAAATTGTTATCCGCTCACATTCCACACATTATACGAGCCGATGATAATGTCACA
GGGGAGGGGAGTAGCTCACGAGNCGCCCGGGGTNCNGGGGAATGTACCGCCCATCNCCATANCAGCGAGC
NAGGAAGCGGG
