[The description below was written by a language model from this plasmid's Addgene catalogue record.]
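Description:
T4 Lysozyme Y18H T26Q WT* is a bacterial expression plasmid built on the pHS1403 backbone (about 5 kb without insert) that carries a mutant form of bacteriophage T4 lysozyme, the product of phage gene e. It is maintained in E. coli as a high-copy plasmid under ampicillin selection. The record does not name the origin of replication or the promoter that drives expression, and no feature table is provided, so the regulatory elements of the backbone cannot be described from the available information.

The insert is roughly 600 bp and was cloned as a BamHI–HindIII fragment, with both sites preserved. According to the depositor, the BamHI site lies 27 bp from the start codon and the HindIII site 115 bp from the stop codon, so the fragment includes short flanking untranslated regions around the coding sequence and can be excised or transferred intact with these enzymes. The encoded protein carries two point substitutions, Y18H and T26Q, in the "WT*" background; in the T4 lysozyme literature this designation generally refers to the cysteine-free pseudo-wild-type protein used as a reference for mutational studies, although the record itself does not define the term. No fusion tags or reporters are listed. Alternative names given for the variant are B10HQ and 253HQ.

The record does not state a specific purpose, but a construct of this kind would serve to produce the mutant lysozyme in bacteria for characterising how the substitutions affect the protein's structure, stability or activity.
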