Addgene plasmid #18240: T4 Lysozyme Y18H T26Q WT*
Depositing lab: Brian Matthews. Depositing organization: University of Oregon.
Backbone
  Vector backbone: pHS1403
  Backbone size w/o insert (bp): 5000
  Vector type: Bacterial Expression
Growth in bacteria
  Bacterial resistance: Ampicillin, 100 μg/mL
  Growth temperature: 37°C
  Growth strain: DH5alpha
  Copy number: High Copy
Gene/Insert
  Gene/Insert name: T4 Lysozyme (alt name: B10HQ or 253HQ)
  Species: Bacteriophage T4
  Insert size (bp): 600
  Mutation: Y18H T26Q WT*
  GenBank ID: NP_049736
  Entrez Gene: e (a.k.a. T4p123)
  Cloning method: Restriction Enzyme; 5′ cloning site BamHI (not destroyed); 3′ cloning site HindIII (not destroyed)
  Sequencing primers: 5′ na; 3′ GGCGTATCACGAGGCCC
Terms and licenses: Academic/Nonprofit Terms; Industry Terms: Not Available to Industry
Depositor comments: The BamHI site is 27 bp from the ATG and the HindIII site is 115 bp from the stop.
How to cite: T4 Lysozyme Y18H T26Q WT* was a gift from Brian Matthews (Addgene plasmid # 18240 ; http://n2t.net/addgene:18240 ; RRID:Addgene_18240)
